>Addgene plasmid #111424 | pV1025 | addgene full sequence | sequence record 212243 | Addgene NGS Result
CCCCGAAAAGTGCCACCTAAATTGTAAGCGTTAATATTTTGTTAAAATTCGCGTTAAATTTTTGTTAAAT
CAGCTCATTTTTTAACCAATAGGCCGAAATCGGCAAAATCCCTTATAAATCAAAAGAATAGACCGAGATA
GGGT
[37 nt withheld, positions 145-181]
AAAGAACGTGGACTCCAACGTCAAAGG
[49 nt withheld, positions 209-257]
T
[91 nt withheld, positions 259-349]
G
[124 nt withheld, positions 351-474]
CCCATTCGCCATTCAGGCTGCGCAACTGTTGGGAAGGGCGATCGGTGCGGGCCTCTTCGCTATTACGCCA
GCTGGCGAAAGGGGGATGTGCTGCAAGGCGATTAAGTTGGGTAACGCCAGGGTTTTCCCAGTCACGACGT
TGTAAAACGACGGCCAGTGAGCGCGCGTAATACGACTCACTATAGGGCGAATTGAGGCCTGCATGCGGTA
CCTTTATCAGCAAGTAGAAAACAACCAAAGCTCTTGAAATTGTGCAATGAAGATTTCATCAAACATAAAA
CCATTATGAACGCTTGGAAGTTGTTACAACGAAGAAGAATAACCCAACAATCTGAAAAATTGTCTAAGCA
ATATAAAAGCATTGTCAATGCCATGGAAGATTTGAAGCAAACAAGTCCCGAATTGTTCGAAGCTGCAAAT
GCTAAAGACCCTAAACGTTTCACTACCTTCCCAATAGAGATGAGAGTGCCTACCGATTATCCACCTAACA
AGCCATGGACTTACAACTTTGTTTCTTCAAAAACCCATCATTAGACTGGGTTCAGATGTAAATAGATATT
ATATTATAAATGTACATAATCGAATAGATTGTTATTATTTGTTCAACTCGTCCTAATCCTCCAATACTCT
CGCCTTTCTTTTTCTACTAGGTGTGCCACTACTACCACTGGGCGTCTCGTTCTTCTCGATACTATTAGCT
TTACTTCCTGCACTAGCAGTGGTTGGATCAACAGAATCTTCATAATCATCAAAATCGTCTTTTGAAGACC
CCCCGTTTGATGTATGGCCCTGTCTTTTCATCAAACTTTTTATATAGTTGACTGAACTGAGGCTAAATAT
GTGATCATCTTCACTATAGACAATCTTTCTCTTATTTGCACCACCGCCACCACCAGTCTTTGAGAAATTC
TCAAAACCTTTTACGATATTACCAAGCGGGCTCTCTTCGAAATAATCTATCTCTTTTTGATATATCGAAT
CCTCTAGCGTGGTTAGCTTTCTAGTTAGTTCTTGCTTCTTAAGAATTTGCTGGATTAGTTTATTTTTCAA
TTCAACGTATTTCTCAGAGTCATCTTTAGATTTTGATGAAGATGTGCGTTCATTCGCTATATCCTTCTTG
GTCGTGTCTTTTCGATCCTCCTTGGCTGGCACTGAACTCGTCTTTTTTGGCGTTGCTGTTCCAGACAGAC
TTATCTCATTAGATTTGGAACTTGTGGGTTTAACATCATTTGCATCTTTAGTAGACATGATTGTGTAATA
CCGTGATTGTTTGTTTTGAAAGGTCTGTCATATTTCTATCAATTTCAAAACAAAATGTTCATCAGAAAAA
AGCCAAAAATGTCTCTTCTAGCTTCTTAGTGGTGTCGCAAAATACACAATGTCGCTCAACAATCCACATT
CCCGGCGCATAGCTCAAATCACATGACTACAGCTAACAATTACACAAAAAAATTCTCTTTTCGATGTAGC
AACTATCTTCAACTAAAACATTTTCTCCTTCGGCCCATGATTGTCCTCCGGGTCGACAGCAAGCCGTTAC
AATTGAGATGGAAAGCGACCTACCTTCACTCGATAAGGTGCTTAATTGTACTTCATATAAATCTGGCCCG
GATCTAAACAAATGAGTTCCATTAAGCCGTGGGTTCTCAATTAGGGTTTTTGTTTTTGATTTAGAAAAAA
GAGATCAAGATTTGTTTACAGGTGATGCCTTTTTTTAGAACTTATGCGTTGCAAAAGTTGACTAACGATT
TCTATAAGGTGATCCACACTAATTATACAAACGTACAAACAGACATACTTTTCCTGCGTTCACCTGATGT
TGGCCAGATTTCTCTCTTCATTGCATAGAACATAACCACACTAGGGCAACAGAAAAAAAAAAAAAAAGTG
CATCGGGAAGTTGTGTTCCATTCATTATATGTCTACTACTGCATATGAGTAGCCCACCCACCACCACCAT
AGTAAGTTTTTGTGTATGCGCGCCGTCAGGTTATTTCATTTCTGAATTTTTCAACCACCTTACTCCCTTT
ATTGTTGATTGACAATTTTGCTCACAGTAAGATCTTTTAGACTCCAATTAATATAAAATAAGTCTGATTT
TCCAATTCCTGTTTTTTCTTTTTTTTTCTGTTTCTATTTCTTTCCTTTTCTCCCTTTTTTTTAATTCTTC
ATTCAATCATCAATTGATAATTCAGGAATATTACAACCCGGGATGGATAAAAAGTATAGTATTGGTTTAG
ATATTGGTACTAACTCTGTGGGTTGGGCAGTTATCACTGACGAATATAAAGTTCCATCAAAGAAATTTAA
GGTGTTAGGTAACACTGACAGACACTCAATAAAAAAGAATCTTATCGGTGCTCTTTTGTTCGACTCCGGT
GAAACTGCCGAGGCTACACGTTTAAAAAGAACAGCAAGAAGAAGATATACCCGTAGAAAAAATAGAATAT
GTTATTTACAAGAAATCTTTTCTAATGAAATGGCTAAAGTTGATGATTCCTTTTTCCATAGATTGGAAGA
GTCATTTTTGGTTGAAGAAGACAAAAAGCATGAGAGACATCCAATCTTTGGGAATATAGTTGATGAAGTG
GCTTACCATGAAAAATATCCTACCATTTATCATTTAAGAAAGAAATTGGTAGATTCAACTGATAAAGCTG
ACCTTAGATTAATCTATTTAGCACTTGCCCATATGATTAAATTTAGAGGTCATTTTTTGATTGAAGGTGA
TTTGAACCCAGATAATTCTGACGTGGATAAATTATTTATTCAATTAGTCCAAACCTACAACCAATTATTT
GAGGAAAATCCAATTAATGCTAGTGGTGTCGATGCCAAAGCTATATTATCAGCCAGATTATCAAAATCTA
GACGTTTGGAAAATTTGATTGCCCAATTGCCAGGAGAAAAAAAGAATGGATTATTTGGAAACTTGATCGC
ATTATCATTGGGTTTGACACCAAATTTTAAATCTAATTTTGATTTAGCTGAAGATGCTAAATTACAATTA
TCAAAAGACACCTATGACGACGATTTGGACAATTTACTTGCTCAAATTGGTGATCAATATGCAGATTTGT
TCTTAGCTGCTAAAAACTTATCTGATGCTATTTTGTTGTCTGATATTTTGAGAGTGAACACAGAAATAAC
CAAAGCTCCATTATCAGCATCTATGATCAAACGTTATGATGAACACCATCAGGATTTGACTTTATTGAAA
GCTTTGGTGAGACAACAATTGCCAGAGAAGTATAAAGAAATCTTTTTCGATCAATCTAAAAACGGGTATG
CAGGTTATATTGATGGGGGTGCCTCCCAAGAGGAATTTTACAAATTTATAAAACCTATTTTAGAAAAGAT
GGATGGGACTGAGGAACTTTTGGTCAAATTGAACAGAGAAGATTTGTTACGTAAACAGAGAACTTTTGAT
AATGGTAGTATACCTCACCAAATTCATTTGGGTGAGTTGCATGCAATTTTAAGAAGACAAGAAGATTTTT
ATCCATTTTTAAAAGATAATAGAGAAAAAATCGAGAAAATTTTAACCTTTAGAATTCCATACTATGTTGG
GCCTTTGGCTAGAGGTAATTCAAGATTTGCCTGGATGACACGTAAATCAGAAGAAACTATTACCCCTTGG
AATTTTGAAGAGGTTGTTGATAAAGGAGCATCAGCACAGAGTTTTATTGAAAGAATGACCAATTTCGATA
AAAACTTACCAAATGAAAAAGTTTTACCAAAACATTCCTTGTTATACGAATATTTTACTGTTTACAATGA
ACTTACAAAGGTTAAATATGTTACTGAAGGTATGCGTAAGCCAGCCTTTTTATCTGGAGAACAGAAAAAG
GCAATAGTTGATTTATTGTTTAAAACAAATAGAAAAGTTACTGTTAAACAATTAAAAGAAGATTACTTTA
AGAAAATTGAATGTTTTGATTCAGTTGAAATCAGTGGTGTTGAAGACAGATTTAATGCTAGTTTAGGAAC
TTACCATGATTTACTTAAAATTATCAAAGATAAAGATTTCTTGGATAACGAAGAAAATGAAGACATTTTA
GAAGACATTGTTTTAACCTTAACTTTATTCGAAGATAGAGAGATGATTGAAGAACGTTTGAAGACTTATG
CACATTTGTTTGACGATAAAGTGATGAAACAGTTGAAAAGAAGACGTTATACTGGATGGGGTAGATTGTC
TCGTAAATTGATCAATGGAATTAGAGATAAACAAAGTGGTAAAACTATCTTGGACTTTTTGAAATCTGAC
GGATTTGCTAATAGAAATTTCATGCAATTGATCCACGACGATAGTTTGACATTTAAAGAAGACATCCAAA
AGGCCCAAGTGAGTGGGCAAGGTGATTCATTACATGAACATATTGCAAATTTAGCCGGATCTCCTGCTAT
TAAGAAAGGGATATTACAAACTGTTAAAGTTGTGGATGAATTAGTGAAAGTAATGGGAAGACATAAACCT
GAAAACATTGTCATTGAGATGGCAAGAGAAAATCAAACTACACAAAAAGGACAGAAAAATAGTAGAGAAC
GTATGAAAAGAATAGAAGAGGGTATTAAAGAATTGGGTAGTCAAATATTGAAAGAACACCCAGTGGAAAA
TACCCAGTTGCAAAATGAAAAATTATATCTTTACTACCTTCAAAATGGACGTGATATGTATGTTGATCAG
GAATTAGATATAAATAGACTTTCAGATTATGATGTAGATCATATAGTTCCACAATCTTTCTTGAAAGATG
ATTCCATAGACAATAAAGTATTAACTAGAAGTGATAAAAATAGAGGTAAAAGTGATAATGTCCCAAGTGA
GGAAGTCGTCAAAAAGATGAAAAATTACTGGCGTCAACTTTTGAATGCTAAATTAATTACTCAAAGAAAA
TTTGATAATTTGACTAAAGCAGAAAGAGGTGGGCTTTCTGAATTAGATAAAGCCGGGTTCATTAAAAGAC
AATTGGTCGAAACTAGACAAATTACTAAACATGTTGCCCAAATTTTAGATTCCCGTATGAACACTAAGTA
TGACGAAAATGATAAGTTAATACGTGAGGTTAAAGTCATTACTTTAAAATCAAAACTTGTCTCTGATTTC
AGAAAGGATTTCCAATTCTATAAAGTTAGAGAAATTAATAATTATCATCATGCTCATGATGCATATTTGA
ATGCTGTAGTTGGAACTGCTTTAATCAAGAAATACCCTAAATTAGAATCTGAATTTGTATATGGTGATTA
CAAAGTCTATGATGTTAGAAAGATGATTGCTAAATCAGAACAAGAAATTGGTAAAGCTACAGCTAAATAC
TTCTTTTACTCTAACATTATGAATTTCTTTAAAACAGAAATTACTTTGGCAAACGGTGAAATTAGAAAAA
GACCTCTTATTGAAACAAATGGTGAGACTGGAGAGATAGTTTGGGACAAAGGGCGTGATTTCGCTACTGT
TAGAAAAGTTTTATCAATGCCACAAGTTAACATTGTAAAGAAAACAGAGGTTCAAACTGGTGGTTTCTCA
AAAGAAAGTATTTTGCCTAAAAGAAATAGTGATAAATTGATTGCCAGAAAAAAGGATTGGGATCCAAAGA
AATATGGTGGTTTCGACTCACCAACCGTAGCCTATTCTGTTTTGGTTGTGGCAAAGGTTGAAAAGGGTAA
AAGTAAAAAGCTTAAATCAGTAAAAGAACTTTTGGGTATTACAATAATGGAAAGAAGTTCCTTTGAAAAG
AACCCTATTGATTTTTTGGAAGCTAAAGGTTATAAGGAAGTAAAGAAGGACTTAATAATCAAATTGCCTA
AATATTCTTTATTTGAATTAGAAAATGGGAGAAAAAGAATGTTGGCTTCTGCTGGAGAATTGCAAAAGGG
TAATGAATTAGCATTGCCTTCCAAATATGTTAACTTCTTGTATTTAGCTTCACACTATGAAAAGTTGAAA
GGGTCACCAGAAGATAACGAGCAAAAACAATTATTTGTTGAACAACACAAACACTACTTAGATGAGATTA
TAGAACAAATTAGTGAATTCAGTAAAAGAGTGATATTAGCTGATGCAAATTTAGATAAAGTTTTGTCAGC
CTATAACAAACATAGAGATAAGCCAATTAGAGAACAAGCAGAAAACATTATTCACTTATTTACCCTTACC
AATTTAGGAGCACCTGCTGCTTTCAAGTATTTTGATACAACAATTGATCGTAAAAGATATACCTCAACAA
AAGAAGTCTTAGACGCCACCTTAATTCATCAATCAATCACTGGATTGTATGAGACAAGAATTGATTTGTC
TCAATTGGGTGGTGATGAAGGGGCTGATCCTAAGAAGAAAAGAAAAGTTGATCCAAAGAAAAAGCGTAAG
GTGGATCCTAAGAAAAAGAGAAAGGTTGACTACAAAGACCATGACGGTGATTATAAAGATCATGACATCG
ACTACAAGGATGACGATGACAAGTGATAATGACTGCAGAGATCCATCGACCTGCCGCCAAGCTAATTCCG
GGCGAATTTCTGTCGAGTCATGTAATTAGTTATGTCACGCTTACATTCACGCCCTCCCCCCACATCCGCT
CTAACCGAAAAGGAAGGAGTTAGACAACCTGAAGTCTAGGTCCCTATTTATTTTTTTATAGTTATGTTAG
TATTAAGAACGTTATTTATATTTCAAATTTTTCTTTTTTTTCTGTACAGACGCGTGTACGCATGTAACAT
TATACTGAAAACCTTGCTTGAGAAGGTTTTGGGACGCTCGAAGGCTTTAATTTGCGGCCGGGCCCCCCTC
GAGGAAGTTCCTATACTTTCTAGAGAATAGGAACTTCGGATCCACTAGTTCTAGATTTTTGCAAGCATTT
AAATATTGCCAAGTAAAAACTTCAAATTTTCTTTCCCCTTGGAACTTTGACTTTATTTTTTTGACAGATT
ATTTTGACACACACACACCAAATGTGTTACCCCTTAAAACAAAAAAACACTTTTTTACAATTTCTTGGTA
TCCAGAATCATTCTAAGCATCATTCAATTATAATTTCAATCCAAAAAAGTAGTTTTAGTTTGACTTGAAA
CGTCAACAAACACAAATTTCAAATCATAACCTCTCCTGTTGCCTGTCAACAACACACCATAAGGAGAAGG
AATAGGAGGAGGAGGAGATAGAAACTTGCACGGCACCACAAAACACAAAATTGATTTCAACCAATACGGT
GACAACAACAATAGATTTCCGATAGAAATAATGATTATCGGAATAAGCTAGCTTTGCTTTGCTTTGCTTT
GCTTTTTGACTTGCTCTAATTTTTCGAAAATAATAATGGAGAAAAGTTCAAGGTGTTTAATGCATCAACT
AAAACAGAAAATAATACATTAGACTAAACTTTTAATCTTTCTAGTACCAATAATTCACGCGTGCGTTTTA
ATCCCAATCATGAAATGAAGAAGTTATTTCCCTTTTTCTTTCATCAAAAAAGAACTAAATTATTTTTTAA
ATTTTAGTAAACAAAACCTGGAAATCGGGGAAACCGGGGGAGGGGGGCAGAAGGTGAAACGGGTAATATT
GATAAATTTAATCTATAATTGATAAAGTTAAATTTAAATTGATTTGAATTGATTTGAATTGAATGAAATG
CATTTGAATAAACGGCATCAAACTAAAAAAATATAGATCACATTCATAGTAAAACGATAACAAAGAACAC
CACAATTTATAGCAATGATAATAAACATCTAAAAAGAAAAGGGTACGAGAAGGAGAATGAAAAAAAACAA
TAAGCTAGTTCTTAATCTGTTCAGATATCTAATTTCAAAAAAAAGAATAGTATAAAAGGATAGTTGATTC
CTCTTGGTTGTTGAAAATTTGAATAATATCAATCAATTAATCAATCAAATAACAACAACCCACTAGACAT
CACCATTGTCGACATGCCACAATTTGATATATTATGTAAAACACCACCTAAGGTGCTTGTTCGTCAGTTT
GTGGAAAGGTTTGAAAGACCTTCAGGTGAGAAAATAGCATTATGTGCTGCTGAACTAACCTATTTATGTT
GGATGATTACACATAACGGAACAGCAATCAAGAGAGCCACATTCATGAGCTATAATACTATCATAAGCAA
TTCGTTGAGTTTCGATATTGTCAATAAATCACTCCAGTTTAAATACAAGACGCAAAAAGCAACAATTTTG
GAAGCCTCATTAAAGAAATTGATTCCTGCTTGGGAATTTACAATTATTCCTTACTATGGACAAAAACATC
AATCTGATATCACTGATATTGTAAGTAGTTTGCAATTACAGTTCGAATCATCGGAAGAAGCAGATAAGGG
AAATAGCCACAGTAAAAAAATGCTTAAAGCACTTCTAAGTGAGGGTGAAAGCATCTGGGAGATCACTGAG
AAAATACTAAATTCGTTTGAGTATACTTCGAGATTTACAAAAACAAAAACTTTATACCAATTCCTCTTCC
TAGCTACTTTCATCAATTGTGGAAGATTCAGCGATATTAAGAACGTTGATCCGAAATCATTTAAATTAGT
CCAAAATAAGTATTTGGGAGTAATAATCCAGTGTTTAGTGACAGAGACAAAGACAAGCGTTAGTAGGCAC
ATATACTTCTTTAGCGCAAGGGGTAGGATCGATCCACTTGTATATTTGGATGAATTTTTGAGGAATTCTG
AACCAGTCCTAAAACGAGTAAATAGGACCGGCAATTCTTCAAGCAATAAACAGGAATACCAATTATTAAA
AGATAACTTAGTCAGATCGTACAATAAAGCTTTGAAGAAAAATGCGCCTTATTCAATCTTTGCTATAAAA
AATGGCCCAAAATCTCACATTGGAAGACATTTGATGACCTCATTTCTTTCAATGAAGGGCCTAACGGAGT
TGACTAATGTTGTGGGAAATTGGAGCGATAAGCGTGCTTCTGCCGTGGCCAGGACAACGTATACTCATCA
GATAACAGCAATACCTGATCACTACTTCGCACTAGTTTCTCGGTACTATGCATATGATCCAATATCAAAG
GAAATGATAGCATTGAAGGATGAGACTAATCCAATTGAGGAGTGGCAGCATATAGAACAGCTAAAGGGTA
GTGCTGAAGGAAGCATACGATACCCCGCATGGAATGGGATAATATCACAGGAGGTACTAGACTACCTTTC
ATCCTACATAAATAGACGCATATAAGAGTGAAATTCTGGAAATCTGGAAATCTGGTTTTGTATTCTTGTT
ATTCTTCTTTTTGTTATTACATATATAACTTGTTACTTTTTTAAAAAAATCTTTGTATATTTTATAAATA
TATAAAACTAAATTTAAGAAAAAGAGAAAAATGTTTTATTTGAGAGATTGAAATTTTACTTGAATTTAGC
TTAGCTTTTATAAAGTATTATTATGTAAAAAAACAAAACAAATATACATTAAAAAGTTAAGACTATAAAA
TAGCCACCCAAGGCATTTCTATATCTTGTTGTTGTTGTTTTCATCTTCTGTATCAGAGGAACTTATTTTA
TTATTTTCGTCACGGGTATTTTCTCTTGTTTGATGATTCATCCCATTCATTCCATCATAAAATGTCGACA
CTGGATGGCGGCGTTAGTATCGAATCGACAGCAGTATAGCGACCAGCATTCACATACGATTGACGCATGA
TATTACTTTCTGCGCACTTAACTTCGCATCTGGGCAGATGATGTCGAGGCGAAAAAAAATATAAATCACG
CTAACATTTGATTAAAATAGAACAACTACAATATAAAAAAACTATACAAATGACAAGTTCTTGAAAACAA
GAATCTTTTTATTGTCAGTACTGACTCGAGTTATTATGGACATGGCATAGACATATACAAAGCTTGTTCA
CCATCGGAAGCAGTACCATCGTATAAAGCAGTATCCAAACCACACAAAGTGAAACCCATTCTTCTATAAG
CATGAATAGCTGGAGCATTAACATTGGTAACTTCCAACCACAAATGACCAGCACCTCTTTCTCTGGCGAA
TTCAGTAGCCAAACCCATCAAAGCTCTACCAACACCATGACCTCTATGTTCTGGAGCAACTTCAATATCT
TCAACAGTCAATCTTCTGTTCCAACCAGAATAAGAAACAACAACGAAACCAGCCAAATCACCATCATCAC
CATAAGCAACGAAAGTTCTAGAATCTGGATCACCATCTTCACCAGCATCGGATTCATCATCGGATTCATC
ATCTGGGAAAACCTTAGTCAATGGTGGATCAACTGGAACTTCTCTCAAAGTGAAACCATCACCAGTAGCA
GTAACTCTAAAAACAGTATCGGTAGTGAAAGAACCATCCAAAGCTTCAATAGCTTCAGCATCACCTGGAA
CAGAAGTTCTGTATCTATAAGCAGTATCATCCAAAGTAGTAGACATAATTGTAGGATCCGGTTGTTTATG
TTCGGATGTGATGTGAGAACTGTATCCTAGCAAGATTTTAAAAGGAAGTATATGAAAGAAGAACCTCAGT
GGCAAATCCTAACCTTTTATATTTCTCTACAGGGGCGCGGCGTGGGGACAATTCAACGCGTCTGTGAGGG
GAGCGTTTCCCTGCTCGCAGGTCTGCAGCGAGGAGCCGTAATTTTTGCTTCGCGCCGTGCGGCCATCAAA
ATGTATGGATGCAAATGATTATACATGGGGATGTATGGGCTAAATGTACGGGCGACAGTCACATCATGCC
CCTGAGCTGCGCACGTCAAGACTGTCAAGGAGGGTATTCTGGGCCTCCATGTCGCTGGCCGGGTGACCCG
GCGGGGACGAGGCAAGCTTGATGGAAGTTCCTATACTTTCTAGAGAATAGGAACTTCAGATCCACTAGTT
CTAGAGCGGCCGCCACCGCGGCGAAGAAGAATTAGGTTCTGAAGCTATCTACGCTGGTAAAGATTTCCAA
AAGGCTTCTCAATTGTAAGTTTGCCTCTGATTAAATAAAAAAAAGCTGGTGCTTTTTTTTCTTTTATAGG
AACATCTTGAATATATGAACTAATTAAATGATAATTTTTTACCCATCTTTACTCTTAATCACTGAGCTGC
AGTCAAAGAAAAAGGGATACAGCACCTGGTGAAGAGATGAACGGAGACTAACTTAGACGCGTTGATTCTT
TTCAATTGCACATTTTATTAATCGATGCTAACGTCTATTTACATATATTCTTTAGAGATATTATCTAGGG
CTTCAAATAATCTCTGGACAGCAATAAAAGTCTCTTCAAAAGTATTGTATAACGGCAATGGGGCTAATCT
GATTACATCTGGTCTTCTTTCGTCACAGATTATAGCATGATCATGCAAGTACGCATTAACTCGTTCCATG
ACGTTCTTGCCCTTTTCATCGAAATGCGGTTGAAACATAATGGACAATTGACATCCTCTTTCAGCTGGAT
TCAAAGGAGTTAAAATTTTAAACCCAAATTTGGAGTTTGATGTACTGGATTGTGGTATGTAATACTTGGA
ATTCGTCAATAGATCCTGTAAAAATTGAGTCAAAGCAACACTTTTTTCACGAAGTTTAGATACTCCACCC
ACTTTAGCATACACTTCCAATGACGACTTCACAGCAACAACATCAAGAACAGAAGGATTTGACTGTCTGT
AAGAAAGAGCCGAGTTTATTGGATCAAACTCTTCTAACATTTTGAATCGTTCTTGGGAGTTATTGCCCCA
CCAACCAGCTAGTCTAGGAACGAAACTGCTCTTCTTGTTCTCTATAGTGTATTTTTCATGCACAAAAATT
CCACCTATGGCTCCAGGTCCCGAGTTTAAATATTTGTAGGAACACCAAGCAGCAAAATCTACTCCCCAAT
CATGTAAATTTAATGGAACATTCCCAACTGCATGGGCAAGATCCCACCCAACTTTAATTTGTTGGCTCTT
TTCCTTAGCGTATTTAGTTATTTCCTCTATCTTGAAAAATTGACCAGTGTAGTATTGGATACCAGGAAAA
CACACTAGAGCCAATTCATCCAGGTTCTCATCTATAGCCTTGATTATTCTTTCTGTTTTAATATAAGTTT
CACCAGGTTGAACTTCCAATTGAATCAAATGTTTCTCGTCGTATCCGAACAATTTAACAATGTTCAAAAA
TGCATAGTAGTCAGAAGGAAATGCTTGTTTTTCAAATAAAATTTTGGTTCTTTTCCCCTCAGGTTTGTAA
AAATGGATCAACAATGCATTCAAGTTTGCTGTTAAAGAACCCATAACTGCAACTTCGTTTTCCTTTGCAC
CAACAATGGGGGCTATTAATGGTAATAAGGGTAAATCGATGTCTACCCACGGTGTTAACAGTTTGTCAGG
ATGATTGAAATGAGACTCAACCCCTCGTTCAACCCATGCATTCAATTCATCATTGATAGCTTTCTTTGTA
TTCTTAGGCATCAACCCAAGAGAGTTTCCACATAAATAAATAGACTCAGTTGATGACTCATATTTATTAT
TTTTGATACCTAATGATCCAAAAGTTGGTATGGCAAACTCATTTTTAAAAGTTGGGAACTTTTTGTCCAA
TTTCTTTGCCTCGGCTAATGACATCTGATAATAAAATGGGGTTGGAGTAGTTGGTGGTATAACCGGAGAG
ATAGAATTGAAGAAAAAAATCGGAAACAACAAAAAAAGTTGATACCCAGTATTATGTGGGAGATAATTGC
GAATGGTGGAAAAAAAAAAGACGCCTTTGGGCCTCAACAACAATTCTAACAGCTTGAGAGCTTTACAATC
GAGAAACTATGATTCATTCCGTTTTAATATGTATGTACTTAGTAAACTCGTGAATTTTATTTGTGGTCTA
CTTTAGTACTAACATAATCATTGGATAGTCAATAATGATGGTCTTCCGAGACTAATGAAATTCTATACCA
AAGTCGATATTCCAACACAGAAATTGCTCTTGCAACAAGTGCACCTGTTGATATCTACTAGATCAGCACA
AGAGTGTTCGGAGCTCGCATGCAGGCCTCAGCTTTTGTTCCCTTTAGTGAGGGTTAATTGCGCGCTTGGC
GTAATCATGGTCATAGCTGTTTCCTGTGTGAAATTGTTATCCGCTCACAATTCCACACAACATACGAGCC
GGGAGCATAAAGTGTAAAGCCTGGGGTGCCTAATGAGTGAGCTAACTCACATTAATTGCGTTGCGCTCAC
TGCCCGCTTTCCAGTCGGGAAACCTGTCGTGCCAGCTGCATTAATGAATCGGCCAACGCGCGGGGAGAGG
CGGTTTGCGTATTGGGCGCTCTTCCGCTTCCTCGCTCACTGACTCGCTGCGCTCGGTCGTTCGGCTGCGG
CGAGCGGTATCAGCTCACTCAAAGGCGGTAATACGGTTATCCACAGAATCAGGGGATAACGCAGGAAAGA
ACATGTGAGCAAAAGGCCAGCAAAAGGCCAGGAACCGTAAAAAGGCCGCGTTGCTGGCGTTTTTCCATAG
GCTCCGCCCCCCTGACGAGCATCACAAAAATCGACGCTCAAGTCAGAGGTGGCGAAACCCGACAGGACTA
TAAAGATACCAGGCGTTTCCCCCTGGAAGCTCCCTCGTGCGCTCTCCTGTTCCGACCCTGCCGCTTACCG
GATACCTGTCCGCCTTTCTCCCTTCGGGAAGCGTGGCGCTTTCTCATAGCTCACGCTGTAGGTATCTCAG
TTCGGTGTAGGTCGTTCGCTCCAAGCTGGGCTGTGTGCACGAACCCCCCGTTCAGCCCGACCGCTGCGCC
TTATCCGGTAACTATCGTCTTGAGTCCAACCCGGTAAGACACGACTTATCGCCACTGGCAGCAGCCACTG
GTAACAGGATTAGCAGAGCGAGGTATGTAGGCGGTGCTACAGAGTTCTTGAAGTGGTGGCCTAACTACGG
CTACACTAGAAGAACAGTATTTGGTATCTGCGCTCTGCTGAAGCCAGTTACCTTCGGAAAAAGAGTTGGT
AGCTCTTGATCCGGCAAACAAACCACCGCTGGTAGCGGTGGTTTTTTTGTTTGCAAGCAGCAGATTACGC
GCAGAAAAAAAGGATCTCAAGAAGATCCTTTGATCTTTTCTACGGGGTCTGACGCTCAGTGGAACGAAAA
CTCACGTTAAGGGATTTTGGTCATGAGATTATCAAAAAGGATCTTCACCTAGATCCTTTTAAATTAAAAA
TGAAGTTTTAAATCAATCTAAAGTATATATGAGTAAACTTGGTCTGACAGTTACCAATGCTTAATCAGTG
AGGCACCTATCTCAGCGATCTGTCTATTTCGTTCATCCATAGTTGCCTGACTCCCCGTCGTGTAGATAAC
TACGATACGGGAGGGCTTACCATCTGGCCCCAGTGCTGCAATGATACCGCGAGACCCACGCTCACCGGCT
CCAGATTTATCAGCAATAAACCAGCCAGCCGGAAGGGCCGAGCGCAGAAGTGGTCCTGCAACTTTATCCG
CCTCCATCCAGTCTATTAATTGTTGCCGGGAAGCTAGAGTAAGTAGTTCGCCAGTTAATAGTTTGCGCAA
CGTTGTTGCCATTGCTACAGGCATCGTGGTGTCACGCTCGTCGTTTGGTATGGCTTCATTCAGCTCCGGT
TCCCAACGATCAAGGCGAGTTACATGATCCCCCATGTTGTGCAAAAAAGCGGTTAGCTCCTTCGGTCCTC
CGATCGTTGTCAGAAGTAAGTTGGCCGCAGTGTTATCACTCATGGTTATGGCAGCACTGCATAATTCTCT
TACTGTCATGCCATCCGTAAGATGCTTTTCTGTGACTGGTGAGTACTCAACCAAGTCATTCTGAGAATAG
TGTATGCGGCGACCGAGTTGCTCTTGCCCGGCGTCAATACGGGATAATACCGCGCCACATAGCAGAACTT
TAAAAGTGCTCATCATTGGAAAACGTTCTTCGGGGCGAAAACTCTCAAGGATCTTACCGCTGTTGAGATC
CAGTTCGATGTAACCCACTCGTGCACCCAACTGATCTTCAGCATCTTTTACTTTCACCAGCGTTTCTGGG
TGAGCAAAAACAGGAAGGCAAAATGCCGCAAAAAAGGGAATAAGGGCGACACGGAAATGTTGAATACTCA
TACTCTTCCTTTTTCAATATTATTGAAGCATTTATCAGGGTTATTGTCTCATGAGCGGATACATATTTGA
ATGTATTTAGAAAAATAAACAAATAGGGGTTCCGCGCACATTT
Features (pLannotate 1.2.2; 27 found; start..end, strand, type, name):
     46..474     -  rep_origin     f1 ori (sequence partly withheld): f1 bacteriophage origin of replication; arrow indicates direction of (+) strand synthesis
    479..634     -  CDS            lacZα (fragment): LacZα fragment of β-galactosidase; lacZ fragment
    642..660     +  promoter       T7 promoter: promoter for bacteriophage T7 RNA polymerase
    688..984     +  CDS            MRPL28 (fragment): RM28_YEAST - Experimental evidence at protein level: Swiss-Prot protein existence level 1. Component of the mitochondrial ribosome (mitoribosome), a dedicated translation machinery responsible for the synthesis of mitochondrial genome-encoded proteins, including at least some of the essential transmembrane subunits of the mitochondrial respiratory chain. The mitoribosomes are attached to the mitochondrial inner membrane and translation products are cotranslationally integrated into the membrane. From Saccharomyces cerevisiae (strain ATCC 204508 / S288c) (Baker's yeast).
   1090..1722    -  CDS            EAF6: EAF6_CANAL - Protein inferred from homology: Swiss-Prot protein existence level 3. Component of the NuA4 histone acetyltransferase complex which is involved in transcriptional activation of selected genes principally by acetylation of nucleosomal histone H4 and H2A. The NuA4 complex is also involved in DNA repair (By similarity). From Candida albicans (strain SC5314 / ATCC MYA-2876) (Yeast).
   2687..6790    +  CDS            cas9: CAS9_STRP1 - Also known as csn1 From Streptococcus pyogenes serotype M1.
   6872..6937    +  CDS            3xFLAG: three tandem FLAG® epitope tags, followed by an enterokinase cleavage site
   7002..7249    +  terminator     CYC1 terminator: S. cerevisiae CYC1; transcription terminator for CYC1
   7268..7301    -  protein_bind   FRT (minimal): supports FLP-mediated excision but not integration (Turan and Bode, 2011) FLP recombinase from the Saccharomyces cerevisiae 2μ plasmid
   7302..7319    -  misc_feature   MCS (fragment): pBluescript multiple cloning site
   8398..9669    +  CDS            FLP: site-specific recombinase FLP is a site-specific recombinase from Saccharomyces cerevisiae. Recombination occurs at FRT sequences.
  10096..10293   -  terminator     TEF terminator: Ashbya gossypii TEF terminator
  10311..10880   -  CDS            sta: STA_STRLA - Experimental evidence at protein level: Swiss-Prot protein existence level 1. Involved in resistance to streptothricin, a broad-spectrum antibiotic produced by streptomycetes. Detoxifies streptothricin via acetylation of the beta amino group of the first beta-lysyl moiety of streptothricin. From Streptomyces lavendulae.
  10894..11237   -  promoter       TEF promoter: Ashbya gossypii TEF promoter
  11278..11311   -  protein_bind   FRT (minimal): supports FLP-mediated excision but not integration (Turan and Bode, 2011) FLP recombinase from the Saccharomyces cerevisiae 2μ plasmid
  11313..11345   -  misc_feature   MCS (fragment): pBluescript multiple cloning site
  11341..11409   +  CDS            ENO1 (fragment): ENO1_CANAL - Experimental evidence at transcript level: Swiss-Prot protein existence level 2. From Candida albicans (strain SC5314 / ATCC MYA-2876) (Yeast).
  11661..13022   -  CDS            BNA5: KYNU_YEAST - Experimental evidence at protein level: Swiss-Prot protein existence level 1. Catalyzes the cleavage of L-kynurenine (L-Kyn) and L-3- hydroxykynurenine (L-3OHKyn) into anthranilic acid (AA) and 3- hydroxyanthranilic acid (3-OHAA), respectively. From Saccharomyces cerevisiae (strain ATCC 204508 / S288c) (Baker's yeast).
  13309..13461   +  CDS            APS3 (fragment): AP3S_YEAST - Also known as YKS7. Experimental evidence at protein level: Swiss-Prot protein existence level 1. Part of the AP-3 complex, an adaptor-related complex which is not clathrin-associated. The complex is associated with the Golgi region as well as more peripheral structures. It facilitates the budding of vesicles from the Golgi membrane and may be directly involved in trafficking to the vacuole. Required for the transport via the ALP pathway, which directs the transport of the cargo proteins PHO8 and VAM3 to the vacuole. From Saccharomyces cerevisiae (strain ATCC 204508 / S288c) (Bake
  13465..13483   -  promoter       T3 promoter: promoter for bacteriophage T3 RNA polymerase
  13526..13548   -  protein_bind   lac operator (fragment): The lac repressor binds to the lac operator to inhibit transcription in E. coli. This inhibition can be relieved by adding lactose or isopropyl-β-D-thiogalactopyranoside (IPTG). lac repressor encoded by lacI
  13552..13582   -  promoter       lac promoter: promoter for the E. coli lac operon
  13597..13618   -  protein_bind   CAP binding site: CAP binding activates transcription in the presence of cAMP. E. coli catabolite activator protein
  13631..13723   -  CDS            lacI (fragment): lac repressor; lacI; The lac repressor binds to the lac operator to inhibit transcription in E. coli. This inhibition can be relieved by adding lactose or isopropyl-β-D-thiogalactopyranoside (IPTG).
  13906..14494   -  rep_origin     ori: high-copy-number ColE1/pMB1/pBR322/pUC origin of replication
  14665..15525   -  CDS            AmpR: β-lactamase; bla; confers resistance to ampicillin, carbenicillin, and related antibiotics
  15526..15630   -  promoter       AmpR promoter: bla
