[The description below was written by a language model from this plasmid's Addgene catalogue record and pLannotate feature annotations shown in this document.]
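Description:
pV1025 is a roughly 15.6 kb integrating CRISPR vector for Candida albicans, built on the pV941 backbone, and forms the Cas9 half of the two-plasmid "Duet" system. It is propagated in E. coli on a pBluescript-type framework with a high-copy ColE1/pUC origin, an f1 origin, lacZα/lac promoter remnants and flanking T7 and T3 promoters. The feature table shows an AmpR β-lactamase cassette as well as a nourseothricin resistance gene. The catalogue lists nourseothricin as the bacterial selection and ampicillin under selectable markers, an apparent swap of the usual roles, since nourseothricin is the marker expected to serve for selecting Candida transformants.

The payload is CaCas9, a synthetic Streptococcus pyogenes Cas9 coding sequence recoded for C. albicans, followed by a 3xFLAG epitope tag and the S. cerevisiae CYC1 terminator. The promoter driving Cas9 is not annotated or stated in the record. Downstream lies a recyclable marker module bounded by two minimal FRT sites. It contains the FLP recombinase gene and a streptothricin acetyltransferase gene under the Ashbya gossypii TEF promoter and terminator. This arrangement allows FLP-mediated excision of the marker after integration; the promoter controlling FLP is likewise not annotated.

The whole cassette is flanked by yeast genomic segments, including EAF6 and an ENO1 fragment identified as C. albicans sequence. Other flanking hits are matched only to S. cerevisiae homologues. These segments presumably supply the homology for the stated integration at the ENO1 locus. The construct is used to establish Cas9-expressing C. albicans strains for genome editing, with the guide RNA supplied from a companion plasmid of the Duet system.
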