Addgene plasmid #111424: pV1025
Purpose: Expression of Candida albicans codon-optimized Cas9 (CaCas9) - integrates at ENO1 (Part of Duet system)
Depositing lab: Gerald Fink. Depositing organization: Whitehead Institute for Biomedical Research. Publication: A CRISPR system permits genetic engineering of essential genes and gene families. Vyas VK, Barrasa MI, Fink GR. Sci Adv. 2015;1(3):e1500248. 10.1126/sciadv.1500248 PubMed 25977940.
Backbone
  Vector backbone: pV941
  Backbone manufacturer: Valmik Vyas
  Vector type: Yeast Expression, CRISPR
  Selectable markers: Ampicillin
Growth in bacteria
  Bacterial resistance: Nourseothricin (clonNat), 50 μg/mL
  Growth temperature: 37°C
  Growth strain: DH5alpha
  Copy number: High Copy
Gene/Insert
  Gene/Insert name: CaCas9
  Species: Synthetic
  Cloning method: Gibson Cloning
Terms and licenses: Academic/Nonprofit Terms; Industry Terms: Not Available to Industry
How to cite: pV1025 was a gift from Gerald Fink (Addgene plasmid # 111424 ; http://n2t.net/addgene:111424 ; RRID:Addgene_111424)
